>Addgene plasmid #1677 | L4759 | depositor full sequence | sequence record 287 | Author sequence
AAGCTTCTGGAGATTGCTCCAGCAGCTCTTAACAGTGTCTACGACCGTCTTCGTGCAATTCTCATGGAAA
CTGAAAGATCGGAAAATGCACTGGATCGACGTATTCAGTATATGATTGAGACTGCAATGCAGATTCGAAA
GGACAAATTTGCGGTAAGGTAGAATATATAAATAGTTTATTAGAAAAAAATAAATTAGAATAATTTAAAT
TCCTACTAGCCAATCAGGCGACCTTTTTGCGCATAGTTCTATTATTGAAAAATTTGGAGAATTTCTCATA
TTCTCGCTCGGAAATCTGGAATTCGACGAGATCTTCTGGCTTCTGTGCAGCTGCATCGCTTTGTGCTCCC
TTTCTCGCTTGTCTTCTGTGTACACCAAGAACCTTGTTGAGTTCATCAACTGAATCTGTGACTGGCTTGT
TGCTCACTGGATGCACTAGACGACTGATTCTCGAGAAATCAGATTGAGTTGCGATTAGGGTGACCTAGAA
ATTGGGAATAATACGAACTTTTGAAAATATTCAGGAGGATTAAAAAAATTATTCTCGACAATCCTACAAA
TTTACTTATTGCACCATGTTGCTCCAACATTTTTCATTAAAAGTTAATGAAAAAATGTAGAAAATCGGAA
ATTGGCAATTTTCAGACCATTTTTAAGCATTTTCAAAAAAAAATTGCAGCTGAAATAAATGTCATTTTCA
GATAAATCGAGCGATTTTCTGTTGTCTGACACTAGTTTTTAGTTTTAAAAAATGTTGGAAGAACATGGTG
CAATAGGTAATTTCATAGAATTTCCATGTGTTTTTTTTCAATTAACCAATTATCCAAATCTTCCAAACTC
ACATTTTGCGGAGCTGGGCTATCAAGAATCTGCTGCAGTTTTATAAGACGAGCATCTCTGATATCACTGA
AAATTAATTTTTAATCAAAACTTGAATATCAACTAAACCCACTTATTAACTTTCTCGATCTTCTGTCGTT
CGGTACGATGACGGTGAAGAAGCCAATTGTAGTAGTTGATTTGGTTCAAGTCCTTTCGGTGTTGTACGTC
AGTGTCCTGCAATGCTATTTAGTTATAACTTAGGCCTAAGATTCAATTTAATGAAGTGATTAAATTTGTT
CTCTGAACCTCTTAAGATGATCTTTTGGATTAGAAACATATAAGACAGGTTTACCTATCTATTAAAAAAC
AGATCAAAATAGATACGACCAAATCGGATAATCCATGCCTACCTGGCATCTAGGAACGTGTTCTTAGAAG
ATTTCTTACGTAATCGTATGAAGAAATAACAATTTGATCGTTGGCCAGCAAAAATAGGGTTTTAAGTGGG
ATAGTGTTTTTATTAGCTAACCGGAAAATTTTATAGTTTTTTTTTGCAAGAAACCACTGAAAACCCCCTA
ATTGTATACATTTTTTGGAGCAGCTTCTGGTCTTTTTGAGCAATAAAATTCGATAAAACAGAATTTAAGT
GTAAATTGTTCACATTTAGTTTCTATTTTATCAAATTTTGTTGCTCAAAAACATTCGAAGCTGCTCTAAA
AAAATGCATTAAAAAAGGGGTTTTCAGTGGTTTTTCACATTAAAAAAGCTAATTTTAACTAAAAATCCAT
CATATTTCCAACTTTGTCACAACAATAAAATGCTGGTCAAAATGTGTTCGAAAAAATGTTTTTTTTTTTA
ATTTTTATAATTTAAAAATAGTTTTCTTTCGCTGGGACACATACATTTTTGGGCGTAAATTTTCAGTTCA
AATTTCCATTTTTACAACCATAATCATAAAGCTACGTCTGATCTCTCTCGCACTTACCTGCGCCTGATTC
GAAAGAACAACCGTAGCCAAAAGAACAAGAAGAACAAGCACGTAGTTGTGGTAGTGGACGTTCATCACGC
AATACTGACCAATGGTCGTGGGGTCTCACTTTCCGTACTATTGAGAGAGGGGAGACTGAAGATGGCAATT
GAGGACAGTGTCTTCGACGCACGCATGCATCCATAAGCATAATCCAGGAGGGATGGAGAGAAAAATCTTG
TTTCTAAGCCCCTCCCTTTGTAATACATACACATATCTAATACCGAAGAATGGCTAATTGAATGGACGTC
AGCTGTTGCTGTAGTTGCCAAGGCATCATCGATGAAATAACTGAAAGAAAGAATTAAATAATTATTGCAG
GCGTATCCGGCGGTCATTGAAGACTTGGACTTGATTGAGGAGGAGGATCAGATCATCCATACACTTAATT
TGGAGGATGCGGTTGATCCGGAAAATGGGCTTAGTAAGTGACTGACCACACGCGGGGGGCATTAATTTAA
TAAATTGAATTCCATTTCAGATGTGTTCAAACTAGATCCAGAATTCGAAAAGAACGAGGAGGTTTATGAG
GAGATCCGTAAGGAAATCATTGGAAACGCCGATATTTCGGATGAGGATGGTGGCGACGAGTTGGATGATG
AAGAAGAGGGTAGTGATGTGGAAGAGGCTCCGAAGAAGACTACAGAGATTATTGATAATACTGATCAGAA
TTGACTGCTTTCAGAAGGTATTCATTTTGAGTTTTGGGCCGGCAAATCTGTAAGTTGCCGGTTGCCGAAA
ATTTGCTGAATTTGCCGGAAAAAAAAATTCCGGAATTTATTTAAAAACTTTTTGTAAAAATTAAATTAAA
TTTGCAACTTTTCAGAGAAGTCTACCTGACAATGCAATCATCTTTGGACTACCAAGAAGCTGCTCACAAA
TTGCTGAAAATGAAGATTCCAGACAGCATGCAGGTCAGCGATGTTGCAAAGAAAAATTTTCGACCAAAAA
AACCAACCAATCATAAAATTTAAAAAAAAACTCCGTTTTTTTCTTTTTTTTTATACGAGAAAAACCAAAA
AAATGTATTTTTGCCAAATTCTAAAATACTATCCCCGAAATTTTCAATATTTTCTCTTTCAGAACGAACT
CTGCGCGATGCTTGTCGATTGTTGTGCTCAACAGCGTACCTACGAGCGATTCTACGGAATGCTGAGAACA
CGTTAAACACGAAGATCATATTTATTTTGAGACCCGGATGCTCTGAAAATGTCTGACATAGATTTAAAAA
AGCATATATATATTTTTCATTTTCAACGTGAAAGTTTTGTGCAACTTTATAGAATCTCCTATTGGCACAT
TGTTTTTTATTTAACTGAGGCAGTTTTTGAACACCTTTTTGAAACTTTGAATCTCTTTGAAGTATACTGT
CGAAAAGACTGACTTGAGCGTTCGAAATGCCAGAAGAAAACTATATTTGAATCTCGCGCTAAATTGAGAA
ATGCAACCGCGCTCCACTGGACAATTGGAAAAAAAATTTATTCGGAGGCGACAACGGTATTTTCGAAATT
GATTTTCTGTGTATTTTCTCATTTTTTATAAATTCTTCTTTGATTTATCGTTCGTTTGTGAGAAATTTAA
TTGTATTCAAACTTTTTTATAGTAAGATACCGGTGGTACCGAGCTCAGAAAAAATGACGGCACCTAAAAA
GAAACGCAAAGTACCGGTAGAAAAAATGAGTAAAGGAGAAGAACTTTTCACTGGAGTTGTCCCAATTCTT
GTTGAATTAGATGGTGATGTTAATGGGCACAAATTTTCTGTCAGTGGAGAGGGTGAAGGTGATGCAACAT
ACGGAAAACTTACCCTTAAATTTATTTGCACTACTGGAAAACTACCTGTTCCATGGGTAAGTTTAAACAT
ATATATACTAACTAACCCTGATTATTTAAATTTTCAGCCAACACTTGTCACTACTTTCTGTTATGGTGTT
CAATGCTTCTCGAGATACCCAGATCATATGAAACGGCATGACTTTTTCAAGAGTGCCATGCCCGAAGGTT
ATGTACAGGAAAGAACTATATTTTTCAAAGATGACGGGAACTACAAGACACGTAAGTTTAAACAGTTCGG
TACTAACTAACCATACATATTTAAATTTTCAGGTGCTGAAGTCAAGTTTGAAGGTGATACCCTTGTTAAT
AGAATCGAGTTAAAAGGTATTGATTTTAAAGAAGATGGAAACATTCTTGGACACAAATTGGAATACAACT
ATAACTCACACAATGTATACATCATGGCAGACAAACAAAAGAATGGAATCAAAGTTGTAAGTTTAAACAT
GATTTTACTAACTAACTAATCTGATTTAAATTTTCAGAACTTCAAAATTAGACACAACATTGAAGATGGA
AGCGTTCAACTAGCAGACCATTATCAACAAAATACTCCAATTGGCGATGGCCCTGTCCTTTTACCAGACA
ACCATTACCTGTCCACACAATCTGCCCTTTCGAAAGATCCCAACGAAAAGAGAGACCACATGGTCCTTCT
TGAGTTTGTAACAGCTGCTGGGATTACACATGGCATGGACGAACTATACAAAAGCCCACAAGCTTTGGAA
TTCGCTAGCCGGCCATACAAGTAATCCGGATGATCGACGCCAACGTCGTTGAATTTTCAAATTTTAAATA
CTGAATATTTGTTTTTTTTCCTATTATTTATTTATTCTCTTTGTGTTTTTTTTCTTGCTTTCTAAAAAAT
TAATTCAATCCAAATCTAAACATTTTTTTTTCTCTTTCCGTCTCCCAATTCGTATTCCGCTCCTCTCATC
TGAACACAATGTGCAAGTTTATTTATCTTCTCGCTTTCATTTCATTAGGACGTGGGGGGAATTGGTGGAA
GGGGGAAACACACAAAAGGATGATGGAAATGAAATAAGGACACACAATATGCAACAACATTCAATTCAGA
AATATGGAGGAAGGTTTAAAAGAAAACATAAAAATATATAGAGGAGGAAGGAAAACTAGTAAAAAATAAG
CAAAGAAATTAGGCGAACGATGAGAATTGTCCTCGCTTGGGCCCTTTCGTCTCGCGCGTTTCGGTGATGA
CGGTGAAAACCTCTGACACATGCAGCTCCCGGAGACGGTCACAGCTTGTCTGTAAGCGGATGCCGGGAGC
AGACAAGCCCGTCAGGGCGCGTCAGCGGGTGTTGGCGGGTGTCGGGGCTGGCTTAACTATGCGGCATCAG
AGCAGATTGTACTGAGAGTGCACCATATGCGGTGTGAAATACCGCACAGATGCGTAAGGAGAAAATACCG
CATCAGGCGGCCTTAAGGGCCTCGTGATACGCCTATTTTTATAGGTTAATGTCATGATAATAATGGTTTC
TTAGACGTCAGGTGGCACTTTTCGGGGAAATGTGCGCGGAACCCCTATTTGTTTATTTTTCTAAATACAT
TCAAATATGTATCCGCTCATGAGACAATAACCCTGATAAATGCTTCAATAATATTGAAAAAGGAAGAGTA
TGAGTATTCAACATTTCCGTGTCGCCCTTATTCCCTTTTTTGCGGCATTTTGCCTTCCTGTTTTTGCTCA
CCCAGAAACGCTGGTGAAAGTAAAAGATGCTGAAGATCAGTTGGGTGCACGAGTGGGTTACATCGAACTG
GATCTCAACAGCGGTAAGATCCTTGAGAGTTTTCGCCCCGAAGAACGTTTTCCAATGATGAGCACTTTTA
AAGTTCTGCTATGTGGCGCGGTATTATCCCGTATTGACGCCGGGCAAGAGCAACTCGGTCGCCGCATACA
CTATTCTCAGAATGACTTGGTTGAGTACTCACCAGTCACAGAAAAGCATCTTACGGATGGCATGACAGTA
AGAGAATTATGCAGTGCTGCCATAACCATGAGTGATAACACTGCGGCCAACTTACTTCTGACAACGATCG
GAGGACCGAAGGAGCTAACCGCTTTTTTGCACAACATGGGGGATCATGTAACTCGCCTTGATCGTTGGGA
ACCGGAGCTGAATGAAGCCATACCAAACGACGAGCGTGACACCACGATGCCTGTAGCAATGGCAACAACG
TTGCGCAAACTATTAACTGGCGAACTACTTACTCTAGCTTCCCGGCAACAATTAATAGACTGGATGGAGG
CGGATAAAGTTGCAGGACCACTTCTGCGCTCGGCCCTTCCGGCTGGCTGGTTTATTGCTGATAAATCTGG
AGCCGGTGAGCGTGGGTCTCGCGGTATCATTGCAGCACTGGGGCCAGATGGTAAGCCCTCCCGTATCGTA
GTTATCTACACGACGGGGAGTCAGGCAACTATGGATGAACGAAATAGACAGATCGCTGAGATAGGTGCCT
CACTGATTAAGCATTGGTAACTGTCAGACCAAGTTTACTCATATATACTTTAGATTGATTTAAAACTTCA
TTTTTAATTTAAAAGGATCTAGGTGAAGATCCTTTTTGATAATCTCATGACCAAAATCCCTTAACGTGAG
TTTTCGTTCCACTGAGCGTCAGACCCCGTAGAAAAGATCAAAGGATCTTCTTGAGATCCTTTTTTTCTGC
GCGTAATCTGCTGCTTGCAAACAAAAAAACCACCGCTACCAGCGGTGGTTTGTTTGCCGGATCAAGAGCT
ACCAACTCTTTTTCCGAAGGTAACTGGCTTCAGCAGAGCGCAGATACCAAATACTGTCCTTCTAGTGTAG
CCGTAGTTAGGCCACCACTTCAAGAACTCTGTAGCACCGCCTACATACCTCGCTCTGCTAATCCTGTTAC
CAGTGGCTGCTGCCAGTGGCGATAAGTCGTGTCTTACCGGGTTGGACTCAAGACGATAGTTACCGGATAA
GGCGCAGCGGTCGGGCTGAACGGGGGGTTCGTGCACACAGCCCAGCTTGGAGCGAACGACCTACACCGAA
CTGAGATACCTACAGCGTGAGCATTGAGAAAGCGCCACGCTTCCCGAAGGGAGAAAGGCGGACAGGTATC
CGGTAAGCGGCAGGGTCGGAACAGGAGAGCGCACGAGGGAGCTTCCAGGGGGAAACGCCTGGTATCTTTA
TAGTCCTGTCGGGTTTCGCCACCTCTGACTTGAGCGTCGATTTTTGTGATGCTCGTCAGGGGGGCGGAGC
CTATGGAAAAACGCCAGCAACGCGGCCTTTTTACGGTTCCTGGCCTTTTGCTGGCCTTTTGCTCACATGT
TCTTTCCTGCGTTATCCCCTGATTCTGTGGATAACCGTATTACCGCCTTTGAGTGAGCTGATACCGCTCG
CCGCAGCCGAACGACCGAGCGCAGCGAGTCAGTGAGCGAGGAAGCGGAAGAGCGCCCAATACGCAAACCG
CCTCTCCCCGCGCGTTGGCCGATTCATTAATGCAGCTGGCACGACAGGTTTCCCGACTGGAAAGCGGGCA
GTGAGCGCAACGCAATTAATGTGAGTTAGCTCACTCATTAGGCACCCCAGGCTTTACACTTTATGCTTCC
GGCTCGTATGTTGTGTGGAATTGTGAGCGGATAACAATTTCACACAGGAAACAGCTATGACCATGATTAC
GCCAAGCTGTAAGTTTAAACATGATCTTACTAACTAACTATTCTCATTTAAATTTTCAGAGCTTAAAAAT
GGCTGAAATCACTCACAACGATGGATACGCTAACAACTTGGAAATGAAAT
Features (pLannotate 1.2.2; 13 found; start..end, strand, type, name):
      1..153     +  CDS            let-858 (fragment): CWC22_CAEEL - Experimental evidence at transcript level: Swiss-Prot protein existence level 2. Required for pre-mRNA splicing and for exon-junction complex (EJC) assembly. Hinders EIF4A3 from non-specifically binding RNA and escorts it to the splicing machinery to promote EJC assembly on mature mRNAs. Through its role in EJC assembly, required for nonsense-mediated mRNA decay (By similarity). Required for early embryogenesis and tissue differentiation. From Caenorhabditis elegans.
   2171..2521    +  CDS            let-858 (fragment): CWC22_CAEEL - Experimental evidence at transcript level: Swiss-Prot protein existence level 2. Required for pre-mRNA splicing and for exon-junction complex (EJC) assembly. Hinders EIF4A3 from non-specifically binding RNA and escorts it to the splicing machinery to promote EJC assembly on mature mRNAs. Through its role in EJC assembly, required for nonsense-mediated mRNA decay (By similarity). Required for early embryogenesis and tissue differentiation. From Caenorhabditis elegans.
   2659..2763    +  CDS            let-858 (fragment): CWC22_CAEEL - Experimental evidence at transcript level: Swiss-Prot protein existence level 2. Required for pre-mRNA splicing and for exon-junction complex (EJC) assembly. Hinders EIF4A3 from non-specifically binding RNA and escorts it to the splicing machinery to promote EJC assembly on mature mRNAs. Through its role in EJC assembly, required for nonsense-mediated mRNA decay (By similarity). Required for early embryogenesis and tissue differentiation. From Caenorhabditis elegans.
   3529..4389    +  CDS            sg25: sg25 is a basic (constitutively fluorescent) green fluorescent protein published in 1997, derived from Aequorea victoria.
   4881..4916    +  CDS            rop (fragment): Rop protein, which maintains plasmids at low copy number; rop
   5018..5117    +  misc_feature   bom (fragment): basis of mobility region from pBR322
   5215..5319    +  promoter       AmpR promoter: bla
   5320..6180    +  CDS            AmpR: β-lactamase; bla; confers resistance to ampicillin, carbenicillin, and related antibiotics
   6351..6939    +  rep_origin     ori: high-copy-number ColE1/pMB1/pBR322/pUC origin of replication
   7122..7214    +  CDS            lacI (fragment): lac repressor; lacI; The lac repressor binds to the lac operator to inhibit transcription in E. coli. This inhibition can be relieved by adding lactose or isopropyl-β-D-thiogalactopyranoside (IPTG).
   7227..7248    +  protein_bind   CAP binding site: CAP binding activates transcription in the presence of cAMP. E. coli catabolite activator protein
   7263..7293    +  promoter       lac promoter: promoter for the E. coli lac operon
   7301..7317    +  protein_bind   lac operator: The lac repressor binds to the lac operator to inhibit transcription in E. coli. This inhibition can be relieved by adding lactose or isopropyl-β-D-thiogalactopyranoside (IPTG). lac repressor encoded by lacI
