[The description below was written by a language model from this plasmid's Addgene catalogue record and pLannotate feature annotations shown in this document.]
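Description:
L4759 (Fire Lab miniprep pPD135.02) is a 7,470 bp C. elegans expression vector from the 1999 Fire Lab Vector Kit, catalogued as an empty backbone with no user insert. The parental backbone is not recorded, but the annotated features point to a pUC/pBR322-type E. coli plasmid. It carries a high-copy ColE1/pMB1 origin and a β-lactamase gene with its own promoter for ampicillin selection. Residual rop, bom and lacI fragments are present, along with a CAP site, lac promoter and lac operator.

The worm-specific payload is a GFP reporter embedded in regulatory sequences from let-858, a C. elegans gene needed for early embryogenesis and tissue differentiation. The depositor's module list begins with two copies of a let-858 enhancer element, whose arrows suggest opposite orientations. It continues with a let-858 promoter segment (let858-455) and a module labelled let858Tsa, whose meaning the record does not spell out. The GFP coding region follows, carrying the S65C chromophore substitution and split into N-terminal, central and C-terminal pieces by three synthetic introns (IVSR, IVSS, IVST). Such introns are commonly included in worm vectors to improve transgene expression. The cassette ends with the let-858 3' region, and the list also names a "decoy" element, whose function is not explained in the record.

The automated annotation agrees with this layout. It finds three let-858 coding fragments upstream of a roughly 860 bp green fluorescent protein feature, a span consistent with an intron-interrupted GFP, though the introns and enhancers are not annotated individually.

The record states no purpose beyond "empty backbone". The design suggests a vector for let-858-driven GFP expression in transgenic worms, or a starting point for building let-858-regulated GFP constructs by restriction cloning.
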