Addgene plasmid #1677: L4759
Purpose: (Empty Backbone)
Depositing lab: Andrew Fire. Depositing organization: Carnegie Institution for Science.
Backbone
  Vector backbone: Unknown
  Backbone size (bp): 7470
  Vector type: Worm Expression
Growth in bacteria
  Bacterial resistance: Ampicillin, 100 μg/mL
  Growth temperature: 37°C
  Growth strain: DH5alpha
  Copy number: Unknown
Gene/Insert
  Gene/Insert name: None
  Tag / fusion protein: let858enh>>, let858enh<<, let858-455, let858Tsa, gfpN, IVSR, gfpS65C, IVSS, IVST, gfpC, let8583', decoy
  Cloning method: Restriction Enzyme
Terms and licenses: Academic/Nonprofit Terms; Industry Terms: Not Available to Industry
Depositor comments: See Fire Lab Vector Kit Documentation 1999. Fire Lab Miniprep Number pPD135.02, Ligation number L4759.
How to cite: L4759 was a gift from Andrew Fire (Addgene plasmid # 1677 ; http://n2t.net/addgene:1677 ; RRID:Addgene_1677)
