>Addgene plasmid #1677 | L4759 | addgene partial sequence | sequence record 16809 | 1677_m13reverse
GAGNGTTAACATGGATCTTACTAACTAACTATTCTCATTTAAATTTTCAGAGCTTAAAAATGGCTGAAAT
CACTCACAACGATGGATACGCTAACAACTTGGAAATGAAATAAGCTTCTGGAGATTGCTCCAGCAGCTCT
TAACAGTGTCTACGACCGTCTTCGTGCAATTCTCATGGAAACTGAAAGATCGGAAAATGCACTGGATCGA
CGTATTCAGTATATGATTGAGACTGCAATGCAGATTCGAAAGGACAAATTTGCGGTAAGGTAGAATATAT
AAATAGTTTATTAGAAAAAAATAAATTAGAATAATTTAAATTCCTACTAGCCAATCAGGCGACCTTTTTG
CGCATAGTTCTATTATTGAAAAATTTGGAGAATTTCTCATATTCTCGCTCGGAAATCTGGAATTCGACGA
GATCTTCTGGCTTCTGTGCAGCTGCATCGCTTTGTGCTCCCTTTCTCGCTTGTCTTCTGTGTACACCAAG
AACCTTGTTGAGTTCATCAACTGAATCTGTGACTGGCTTGTTGCTCACTGGATGCACTAGACGACTGATT
CTCGAGAAATCAGATTGAGTTGCGATTAGGGTGACCTAGAAATTGGGAATAATACGAACTTTTGAAAATA
TTCAGGAGGATTAAAAAAATTATTCTCGACAATCCTACAAATTTACTTATTGCACCATGTTGCTCCAACA
TTTTTCATTAAAAGTTAATGAAAAAATGTAGAAAATCGGAAATTGGCAATTTTCAGACCATTTTTAAGCA
TTTTCAAAAAAAAATTGCAGCTGAAATAAATGTCATTTTCAGATAAATCGAGCGATTTTCTGTTGTCTGA
CACTAGTTTTTAGTTTTAAAAAATGTTGGAAGAACATGGTGCAATAGGTAATTTCATAGAATTTCCATGT
GTTTTTTTTCAATTAACCAATTATCCAAATCTTCCAAACTCACATTTTGGCGGAGCTGGNCTATCAAGAA
TCTGCTGCAGTTTTATAAGACGAGCATCTCTGATATCNCTGAAAATTATTTTTAATCAAAACTTGNATAT
CAACTAANCCCCCTTATAACTTTTCCNATCTTCTGTCGTTCGGGACGAAGACGGGGAAAAANCCATTGGA
NTANTTGATTGGNTCAGTCCTTCCGGGGTGNACGNCNGGGNCCCGCANGCTNTTANTTAAACTAGNCNAA
AATCATTTAGGAGGGATAANTTGTTNCNGACCNTANAGACTTTGGATAAANANAAAACGNTNCNTTCTTT
AAANAATNAATAACCNCNACCGAANCCCGCCCCGGCNNNGANGTTNNAAATTTTCNANNGGNAAAAAANT
GTCGGCCCAAAGGGTNGGGGGGNTTNNNCCCCAATNTTTTTNNAACCCACCNAAATTTGGNCCNGTTNAA
AAAAA
